>Addgene plasmid #212418 | pTwist-SARS-CoV-2 Spike-deltaC18 K77T (ACG) | addgene full sequence | sequence record 431650 | Addgene NGS Result
ATGTTTGTGTTCCTCGTTCTCCTGCCCCTCGTTTCTTCCCAATGCGTGAACCTCACAACTAGAACGCAGC
TCCCACCCGCTTACACGAACTCTTTTACTCGTGGAGTATACTATCCCGATAAAGTCTTTAGGTCCAGTGT
CCTTCATTCTACTCAAGACCTTTTCCTGCCATTCTTCTCAAATGTCACCTGGTTCCATGCTATCCACGTT
TCTGGCACCAACGGAACTACGCGATTTGATAATCCCGTCTTGCCATTTAACGATGGCGTATACTTTGCCT
CAACGGAGAAGTCCAACATTATCCGGGGATGGATATTTGGCACCACCCTGGACTCCAAGACACAGTCTCT
CCTCATTGTGAACAACGCCACCAATGTCGTCATCAAAGTCTGTGAATTTCAATTTTGTAACGATCCCTTT
CTCGGGGTTTATTATCATAAGAATAACAAGTCTTGGATGGAGTCAGAGTTCCGCGTTTACAGTTCCGCTA
ACAACTGTACTTTTGAGTACGTTTCCCAACCATTTCTCATGGATCTTGAAGGGAAGCAAGGCAACTTCAA
GAATCTCCGCGAATTTGTGTTTAAGAATATAGACGGCTACTTCAAAATTTATAGCAAGCATACCCCGATA
AATCTGGTTCGGGATCTCCCTCAAGGCTTCTCCGCGTTGGAACCCCTCGTGGACTTGCCGATTGGCATCA
ACATCACCCGGTTCCAAACCCTTCTTGCCCTTCATCGAAGCTACCTCACGCCTGGCGACAGTAGTAGTGG
TTGGACAGCGGGCGCAGCAGCCTACTATGTGGGATATTTGCAACCACGCACCTTTCTTCTCAAATATAAC
GAAAACGGAACAATTACCGATGCCGTAGACTGTGCCCTCGATCCCCTGTCCGAAACTAAATGCACACTCA
AGTCCTTCACAGTTGAGAAAGGCATATACCAAACCAGTAACTTCCGCGTCCAACCCACCGAATCCATTGT
TCGATTCCCTAACATCACCAATTTGTGTCCTTTCGGTGAAGTATTTAATGCCACTCGATTTGCATCAGTT
TATGCCTGGAATCGCAAGCGAATATCAAATTGTGTTGCAGATTATAGTGTCCTGTATAATAGCGCATCAT
TCAGCACTTTTAAGTGTTATGGGGTCAGCCCTACGAAATTGAATGACTTGTGTTTTACCAACGTTTACGC
AGATTCTTTCGTCATACGCGGCGACGAAGTCCGACAGATTGCACCGGGGCAAACCGGAAAGATAGCAGAC
TATAATTATAAGTTGCCGGATGACTTCACCGGCTGCGTTATAGCATGGAACTCCAATAATCTCGATTCAA
AAGTCGGCGGCAACTATAATTATCTTTACCGCCTGTTTCGCAAGTCAAATCTGAAGCCCTTTGAACGTGA
CATCTCCACCGAAATTTATCAAGCTGGCAGCACCCCATGTAATGGAGTGGAAGGGTTTAACTGTTATTTT
CCCCTTCAATCATACGGATTTCAACCAACAAATGGGGTGGGCTATCAACCATATCGGGTGGTAGTCTTGA
GCTTTGAGCTGCTCCACGCACCGGCTACAGTTTGCGGACCGAAGAAAAGCACTAACCTGGTGAAGAATAA
ATGTGTGAACTTCAACTTTAATGGGCTCACCGGAACAGGGGTGCTGACAGAATCAAACAAGAAATTTCTC
CCTTTTCAACAATTTGGTAGAGACATTGCCGATACCACAGATGCCGTCCGCGATCCGCAAACACTGGAAA
TCCTCGATATAACACCCTGTAGCTTCGGCGGGGTCAGCGTGATAACTCCCGGAACGAACACATCCAACCA
AGTGGCTGTCCTGTATCAAGATGTCAACTGTACCGAAGTCCCTGTGGCGATACACGCCGACCAACTGACA
CCCACCTGGAGAGTCTACTCAACAGGTTCCAATGTCTTTCAAACTAGAGCGGGTTGTCTCATTGGCGCTG
AGCATGTCAATAATTCATACGAATGTGATATTCCTATTGGGGCAGGAATCTGTGCGTCTTATCAAACTCA
AACGAACTCACCACGGCGCGCTCGCTCAGTAGCCAGCCAGTCCATAATCGCCTATACCATGAGTCTCGGG
GCTGAGAACTCCGTGGCTTATTCAAACAATTCCATCGCAATCCCAACTAACTTTACCATTAGCGTTACCA
CGGAAATCTTGCCCGTCAGCATGACTAAGACGAGCGTAGACTGTACGATGTATATCTGTGGGGATTCCAC
CGAGTGTAGCAACCTCTTGCTTCAATACGGGTCTTTCTGTACTCAACTCAACCGAGCATTGACCGGAATT
GCGGTCGAACAAGACAAGAATACCCAAGAGGTGTTCGCACAAGTAAAGCAAATATACAAAACGCCGCCAA
TCAAAGATTTTGGCGGGTTTAATTTTAGCCAAATACTGCCAGACCCATCTAAGCCTTCAAAACGCAGCTT
TATCGAGGATCTGCTGTTCAACAAAGTTACGTTGGCTGACGCGGGTTTCATTAAGCAGTATGGGGATTGT
TTGGGAGACATTGCGGCCCGCGACCTTATCTGTGCTCAAAAATTCAATGGGTTGACAGTTCTGCCCCCTC
TGCTCACTGATGAGATGATTGCACAGTATACATCAGCATTGTTGGCAGGAACCATTACATCCGGCTGGAC
TTTTGGCGCGGGTGCGGCCCTTCAAATACCTTTCGCTATGCAAATGGCTTACAGATTCAATGGGATTGGT
GTCACGCAAAATGTATTGTATGAAAATCAGAAGCTGATCGCTAATCAATTTAACAGCGCGATTGGCAAGA
TCCAAGATTCACTGTCAAGCACAGCGTCCGCCCTCGGCAAACTCCAAGATGTTGTGAATCAAAACGCCCA
GGCCCTGAATACCCTCGTGAAGCAACTGAGTTCTAACTTCGGCGCAATCTCCAGCGTCCTCAACGACATA
TTGTCCAGACTTGATAAGGTGGAAGCCGAGGTGCAAATTGATCGGCTCATCACAGGCAGGCTCCAGTCAC
TCCAAACTTATGTGACACAACAGTTGATCCGGGCTGCTGAGATACGAGCAAGCGCCAACCTGGCCGCCAC
TAAAATGTCAGAGTGCGTGCTCGGGCAGTCCAAACGGGTTGACTTTTGTGGCAAGGGCTATCACTTGATG
TCCTTCCCCCAATCCGCCCCACATGGAGTGGTCTTTCTCCACGTCACTTATGTCCCTGCTCAAGAGAAGA
ACTTTACGACAGCTCCAGCAATCTGTCACGATGGCAAAGCGCACTTTCCCAGGGAAGGCGTTTTCGTCAG
TAATGGCACGCATTGGTTTGTGACCCAAAGGAATTTCTATGAACCCCAAATCATAACCACTGACAATACA
TTTGTCTCAGGCAACTGTGATGTGGTCATTGGGATCGTGAACAACACGGTATATGATCCCCTGCAACCCG
AGTTGGATAGCTTCAAAGAGGAATTGGATAAATACTTTAAGAATCATACTTCACCCGATGTTGATCTCGG
GGACATATCAGGAATAAATGCAAGTGTCGTCAACATTCAGAAAGAGATTGATCGCCTTAATGAGGTCGCC
AAGAACTTGAATGAATCTTTGATCGACTTGCAAGAACTGGGCAAATACGAACAATATATTAAATGGCCCT
GGTACATTTGGTTGGGCTTTATCGCCGGACTTATAGCTATCGTTATGGTCACAATTATGTTGTGCTGTAT
GACTAGCTGTTGTTCCTGCTTGAAAGGATGTTGCAGTTGCGGATCTTGTTGTAAATAAAGGATCCTCTAG
AAGTTGTCTCCTCCTGCACTGACTGACTGATACAATCGATTTCTGGATCCGCAGGCCTAATCAACCTCTG
GATTACAAAATTTGTGAAAGATTGACTGGTATTCTTAACTATGTTGCTCCTTTTACGCTATGTGGATACG
CTGCTTTAATGCCTTTGTATCATGCTATTGCTTCCCGTATGGCTTTCATTTTCTCCTCCTTGTATAAATC
CTGGTTGCTGTCTCTTTATGAGGAGTTGTGGCCCGTTGTCAGGCAACGTGGCGTGGTGTGCACTGTGTTT
GCTGACGCAACCCCCACTGGTTGGGGCATTGCCACCACCTGTCAGCTCCTTTCCGGGACTTTCGCTTTCC
CCCTCCCTATTGCCACGGCGGAACTCATCGCCGCCTGCCTTGCCCGCTGCTGGACAGGGGCTCGGCTGTT
GGGCACTGACAATTCCGTGGTGTTGTCGGGGAAGCTGACGTCCTTTCCATGGCTGCTCGCCTGTGTTGCC
ACCTGGATTCTGCGCGGGACGTCCTTCTGCTACGTCCCTTCGGCCCTCAATCCAGCGGACCTTCCTTCCC
GCGGCCTGCTGCCGGCTCTGCGGCCTCTTCCGCGTCTTCGCCTTCGCCCTCAGACGAGTCGGATCTCCCT
TTGGGCCGCCTCCCCGCCTGTCTAGCTTGACTGACTGAGATACAGCGTACCTTCAGCTCACAGACATGAT
AAGATACATTGATGAGTTTGGACAAACCACAACTAGAATGCAGTGAAAAAAATGCTTTATTTGTGAAATT
TGTGATGCTATTGCTTTATTTGTAACCATTATAAGCTGCAATAAACAAGTTAACAACAACAATTGCATTC
ATTTTATGTTTCAGGTTCAGGGGGAGGTGTGGGAGGTTTTTTAAAGCAAGTAAAACCTCTACAAATGTGG
TATTGGCCCATCTCTATCGGTATCGTAGCATAACCCCTTGGGGCCTCTAAACGGGTCTTGAGGGGTTTTT
TGTGCCCCTCGGGCCGGATTGCTATCTACCGGCATTGGCGCAGAAAAAAATGCCTGATGCGACGCTGCGC
GTCTTATACTCCCACATATGCCAGATTCAGCAACGGATACGGCTTCCCCAACTTGCCCACTTCCATACGT
GTCCTCCTTACCAGAAATTTATCCTTAAGGTCGTCAGCTATCCTGCAGGCGATCTCTCGATTTCGATCAA
GACATTCCTTTAATGGTCTTTTCTGGACACCACTAGGGGTCAGAAGTAGTTCATCAAACTTTCTTCCCTC
CCTAATCTCATTGGTTACCTTGGGCTATCGAAACTTAATTAAGCGATCTGCATCTCAATTAGTCAGCAAC
CATAGTCCCGCCCCTAACTCCGCCCATCCCGCCCCTAACTCCGCCCAGTTCCGCCCATTCTCCGCCCCAT
CGCTGACTAATTTTTTTTATTTATGCAGAGGCCGAGGCCGCCTCGGCCTCTGAGCTATTCCAGAAGTAGT
GAGGAGGCTTTTTTGGAGGCCTAGGCTTTTGCAAAGGAGGTAGCCAACATGATTGAACAAGATGGATTGC
ACGCAGGTTCTCCCGCCGCTTGGGTGGAGAGGCTATTCGGCTATGACTGGGCACAACAGACAATCGGCTG
CTCTGATGCCGCCGTGTTCCGGCTGTCAGCGCAGGGGCGCCCGGTTCTTTTTGTCAAGACCGACCTGTCC
GGTGCCCTGAATGAACTCCAGGACGAGGCAGCGCGGCTATCGTGGCTGGCCACGACGGGCGTTCCTTGCG
CAGCTGTGCTCGACGTTGTCACTGAAGCGGGAAGGGACTGGCTGCTATTGGGCGAAGTGCCGGGGCAGGA
TCTCCTGTCATCTCACCTTGCTCCTGCCGAGAAAGTATCCATCATGGCTGATGCAATGCGGCGGCTGCAT
ACGCTTGATCCGGCTACCTGCCCATTCGACCACCAAGCGAAACATCGCATCGAGCGAGCACGTACTCGGA
TGGAAGCCGGTCTTGTCGATCAGGATGATCTGGACGAAGAGCATCAGGGGCTCGCGCCAGCCGAACTGTT
CGCCAGGCTCAAGGCGCGGATGCCCGACGGCGAGGATCTCGTCGTGACCCACGGCGATGCCTGCTTGCCG
AATATCATGGTGGAAAATGGCCGCTTTTCTGGATTCATCGACTGTGGCCGGCTGGGTGTGGCGGACCGCT
ATCAGGACATAGCGTTGGCTACCCGTGATATTGCTGAAGAGCTTGGCGGCGAATGGGCTGACCGCTTCCT
CGTGCTTTACGGTATCGCCGCTCCCGATTCGCAGCGCATCGCCTTCTATCGCCTTCTTGACGAGTTCTTC
TAGTATGTAAGCCCTGTGCCTTCTAGTTGCCAGCCATCTGTTGTTTGCCCCTCCCCCGTGCCTTCCTTGA
CCCTGGAAGGTGCCACTCCCACTGTCCTTTCCTAATAAAATGAGGAAATTGCATCGCATTGTCTGAGTAG
GTGTCATTCTATTCTGGGGGGTGGGGTGGGGCAGGACAGCAAGGGGGAGGATTGGGAAGACAATAGCAGG
CATGCTGGGGATGCGGTGGGCTCTATGGTTAATTAACCAGTCAAGTCAGCTACTTGGCGAGATCGACTTG
TCTGGGTTTCGACTACGCTCAGAATTGCGTCAGTCAAGTTCGATCTGGTCCTTGCTATTGCACCCGTTCT
CCGATTACGAGTTTCATTTAAATCATGTGAGCAAAAGGCCAGCAAAAGGCCAGGAACCGTAAAAAGGCCG
CGTTGCTGGCGTTTTTCCATAGGCTCCGCCCCCCTGACGAGCATCACAAAAATCGACGCTCAAGTCAGAG
GTGGCGAAACCCGACAGGACTATAAAGATACCAGGCGTTTCCCCCTGGAAGCTCCCTCGTGCGCTCTCCT
GTTCCGACCCTGCCGCTTACCGGATACCTGTCCGCCTTTCTCCCTTCGGGAAGCGTGGCGCTTTCTCATA
GCTCACGCTGTAGGTATCTCAGTTCGGTGTAGGTCGTTCGCTCCAAGCTGGGCTGTGTGCACGAACCCCC
CGTTCAGCCCGACCGCTGCGCCTTATCCGGTAACTATCGTCTTGAGTCCAACCCGGTAAGACACGACTTA
TCGCCACTGGCAGCAGCCACTGGTAACAGGATTAGCAGAGCGAGGTATGTAGGCGGTGCTACAGAGTTCT
TGAAGTGGTGGCCTAACTACGGCTACACTAGAAGAACAGTATTTGGTATCTGCGCTCTGCTGAAGCCAGT
TACCTTCGGAAAAAGAGTTGGTAGCTCTTGATCCGGCAAACAAACCACCGCTGGTAGCGGTGGTTTTTTT
GTTTGCAAGCAGCAGATTACGCGCAGAAAAAAAGGATCTCAAGAAGATCCTTTGATCTTTTCTACGGGGT
CTGACGCTCAGTGGAACGAAAACTCACGTTAAGGGATTTTGGTCATGAGATTATCAAAAAGGATCTTCAC
CTAGATCCTTTTAAATTAAAAATGAAGTTTTAAATCAATCTAAAGTATATATGAGTAAACTTGGTCTGAC
AGTTACCAATGCTTAATCAGTGAGGCACCTATCTCAGCGATCTGTCTATTTCGTTCATCCATAGTTGCAT
TTAAATTTCCGAACTCTCCAAGGCCCTCGTCGGAAAATCTTCAAACCTTTCGTCCGATCCATCTTGCAGG
CTACCTCTCGAACGAACTATCGCAAGTCTCTTGGCCGGCCTTGCGCCTTGGCTATTGCTTGGCAGCGCCT
ATCGCCAGGTATTACTCCAATCCCGAATATCCGAGATCGGGATCACCCGAGAGAAGTTCAACCTACATCC
TCAATCCCGATCTATCCGAGATCCGAGGAATATCGAAATCGGGGCGCGCCTGGTGTACCGAGAACGATCC
TCTCAGTGCGAGTCTCGACGATCCATATCGTTGCTTGGCAGTCAGCCAGTCGGAATCCAGCTTGGGACCC
AGGAAGTCCAATCGTCAGATATTGTACTCAAGCCTGGTCACGGCAGCGTACCGATCTGTTTAAACCTAGA
TATTGATAGTCTGATCGGTCAACGTATAATCGAGTCCTAGCTTTTGCAAACATCTATCAAGAGACAGGAT
CAGCAGGAGGCTTTCGCATGAGTATTCAACATTTCCGTGTCGCCCTTATTCCCTTTTTTGCGGCATTTTG
CCTTCCTGTTTTTGCTCACCCAGAAACGCTGGTGAAAGTAAAAGATGCTGAAGATCAGTTGGGTGCGCGA
GTGGGTTACATCGAACTGGATCTCAACAGCGGTAAGATCCTTGAGAGTTTTCGCCCCGAAGAACGCTTTC
CAATGATGAGCACTTTTAAAGTTCTGCTATGTGGCGCGGTATTATCCCGTATTGACGCCGGGCAAGAGCA
ACTCGGTCGCCGCATACACTATTCTCAGAATGACTTGGTTGAGTATTCACCAGTCACAGAAAAGCATCTT
ACGGATGGCATGACAGTAAGAGAATTATGCAGTGCTGCCATAACCATGAGTGATAACACTGCGGCCAACT
TACTTCTGACAACGATTGGAGGACCGAAGGAGCTAACCGCTTTTTTGCACAACATGGGGGATCATGTAAC
TCGCCTTGATCGTTGGGAACCGGAGCTGAATGAAGCCATACCAAACGACGAGCGTGACACCACGATGCCT
GTAGCAATGGCAACAACCTTGCGTAAACTATTAACTGGCGAACTACTTACTCTAGCTTCCCGGCAACAGT
TGATAGACTGGATGGAGGCGGATAAAGTTGCAGGACCACTTCTGCGCTCGGCCCTTCCGGCTGGCTGGTT
TATTGCTGATAAATCTGGAGCCGGTGAGCGTGGGTCTCGCGGTATCATTGCAGCACTGGGGCCAGATGGT
AAGCCCTCCCGTATCGTAGTTATCTACACGACGGGGAGTCAGGCAACTATGGATGAACGAAATAGACAGA
TCGCTGAGATAGGTGCCTCACTGATTAAGCATTGGTAACCGATTCTAGGTGCATTGGCGCAGAAAAAAAT
GCCTGATGCGACGCTGCGCGTCTTATACTCCCACATATGCCAGATTCAGCAACGGATACGGCTTCCCCAA
CTTGCCCACTTCCATACGTGTCCTCCTTACCAGAAATTTATCCTTAAGATCCCGAATCGTTTAAACTCGA
CTCTGGCTCTATCGAATCTCCGTCGTTTCGAGCTTACGCGAACAGCCGTGGCGCTCATTTGCTCGTCGGG
CATCGAATCTCGTCAGCTATCGTCAGCTTACCTTTTTGGCAGCGATCGCGGCTCCCGACATCTTGGACCA
TTAGCTCCACAGGTATCTTCTTCCCTCTAGTGGTCATAACAGCAGCTTCAGCTACCTCTCAATTCAAAAA
ACCCCTCAAGACCCGTTTAGAGGCCCCAAGGGGTTATGCTATCAATCGTTGCGTTACACACACAAAAAAC
CAACACACATCCATCTTCGATGGATAGCGATTTTATTATCTAACTGCTGATCGAGTGTAGCCAGATCTAG
TAATCAATTACGGGGTCATTAGTTCATAGCCCATATATGGAGTTCCGCGTTACATAACTTACGGTAAATG
GCCCGCCTGGCTGACCGCCCAACGACCCCCGCCCATTGACGTCAATAATGACGTATGTTCCCATAGTAAC
GCCAATAGGGACTTTCCATTGACGTCAATGGGTGGAGTATTTACGGTAAACTGCCCACTTGGCAGTACAT
CAAGTGTATCATATGCCAAGTACGCCCCCTATTGACGTCAATGACGGTAAATGGCCCGCCTGGCATTATG
CCCAGTACATGACCTTATGGGACTTTCCTACTTGGCAGTACATCTACGTATTAGTCATCGCTATTACCAT
GCTGATGCGGTTTTGGCAGTACATCAATGGGCGTGGATAGCGGTTTGACTCACGGGGATTTCCAAGTCTC
CACCCCATTGACGTCAATGGGAGTTTGTTTTGGCACCAAAATCAACGGGACTTTCCAAAATGTCGTAACA
ACTCCGCCCCATTGACGCAAATGGGCGGTAGGCGTGTACGGTGGGAGGTCTATATAAGCAGAGCTGGTTT
AGTGAACCGTCAGATCGCCTGGAGACGCCATCCACGCTGTTTTGACCTCCATAGAAGACACCGGGACCGA
TCCAGCCTCCCCTCGAAGCTTACATGTGGTACCGAGCTCGGATCCTGAGAACTTCAGGGTGAGTCTATGG
GACCCTTGATGTTTTCTTTCCCCTTCTTTTCTATGGTTAAGTTCATGTCATAGGAAGGGGAGAAGTAACA
GGGTACACATATTGACCAAATCAGGGTAATTTTGCATTTGTAATTTTAAAAAATGCTTTCTTCTTTTAAT
ATACTTTTTTGTTTATCTTATTTCTAATACTTTCCCTAATCTCTTTCTTTCAGGGCAATAATGATACAAT
GTATCATGCCTCTTTGCACCATTCTAAAGAATAACAGTGATAATTTCTGGGTTAAGGCAATAGCAATATT
TCTGCATATAAATATTTCTGCATATAAATTGTAACTGATGTAAGAGGTTTCATATTGCTAATAGCAGCTA
CAATCCAGCTACCATTCTGCTTTTATTTTATGGTTGGGATAAGGCTGGATTATTCTGAGTCCAAGCTAGG
CCCTTTTGCTAATCATGTTCATACCTCTTATCTTCCTCCCACAGCTCCTGGGCAACGTGCTGGTCTGTGT
GCTGGCCCATCACTTTGGCAAAGGCGGCCGCC
Features (pLannotate 1.2.2; 21 found; start..end, strand, type, name):
      1..3765    +  CDS            S: SPIKE_SARS2 - Experimental evidence at protein level: Swiss-Prot protein existence level 1. [Spike glycoprotein]: May down-regulate host tetherin (BST2) by lysosomal degradation, thereby counteracting its antiviral activity. From Severe acute respiratory syndrome coronavirus 2 (2019-nCoV) (SARS-CoV-2).
   3839..4427    +  misc_feature   WPRE: woodchuck hepatitis virus posttranscriptional regulatory element
   4480..4601    -  polyA_signal   SV40 poly(A) signal: SV40 polyadenylation signal
   4624..4693    -  CDS            large T antigen (fragment): large T antigen from SV40 (simian virus 40)
   4716..4762    +  terminator     T7 terminator: transcription terminator for bacteriophage T7 RNA polymerase
   4792..4928    +  terminator     rrnG terminator: transcription terminator from the E. coli ribosomal RNA rrnG operon (Albrechtsen et al., 1991)
   4973..5044    +  misc_feature   3' β-globin insulator: insulator downstream of the human β-globin locus (Farrell et al., 2002)
   5089..5285    +  promoter       SV40 promoter: SV40 early promoter
   5299..6090    +  CDS            neo: KKA2_KLEPN - Also known as kan, nptII. Experimental evidence at protein level: Swiss-Prot protein existence level 1. Resistance to kanamycin, neomycin, paromomycin, ribostamycin, butirosin and gentamicin B. From Klebsiella pneumoniae.
   6104..6328    +  polyA_signal   bGH poly(A) signal: bovine growth hormone polyadenylation signal
   6524..7112    -  rep_origin     ori: high-copy-number ColE1/pMB1/pBR322/pUC origin of replication
   7284..7348    -  CDS            bla(M) (fragment): β-lactamase lacking the signal sequence; bla(M); allows cytosolic expression of β-lactamase
   7858..8718    +  CDS            AmpR: β-lactamase; bla; confers resistance to ampicillin, carbenicillin, and related antibiotics
   8731..8867    +  terminator     rrnG terminator: transcription terminator from the E. coli ribosomal RNA rrnG operon (Albrechtsen et al., 1991)
   9019..9090    +  misc_feature   5' β-globin insulator: insulator upstream of the human β-globin locus (Farrell et al., 2002)
   9095..9141    -  terminator     T7 terminator: transcription terminator for bacteriophage T7 RNA polymerase
   9159..9207    -  polyA_signal   poly(A) signal: synthetic polyadenylation signal
   9288..9591    +  enhancer       CMV enhancer: human cytomegalovirus immediate early enhancer
   9664..9681    -  promoter       CMV promoter (fragment): human cytomegalovirus (CMV) immediate early promoter
   9744..9795    +  promoter       CMVd2 promoter: truncated human cytomegalovirus (CMV) immediate early promoter that yields moderately reduced expression relative to the full-length promoter
   9929..10404   +  intron         β-globin intron: internally truncated intron from human β-globin
