[The description below was written by a language model from this plasmid's Addgene catalogue record and pLannotate feature annotations shown in this document.]
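Description:
pTwist-SARS-CoV-2 Spike-deltaC18 K77T (ACG) is a mammalian expression plasmid built on the Twist pTwist-CMV-BetaGlobin-WPRE-Neo backbone. It encodes the SARS-CoV-2 spike glycoprotein carrying the single substitution K77T. The "(ACG)" in the name presumably indicates the codon used for the threonine, and "deltaC18" indicates removal of the last 18 residues of the cytoplasmic tail, a truncation commonly used to improve spike incorporation into pseudotyped particles. The annotated spike open reading frame of 3,765 nt is consistent with a slightly shortened coding sequence. In bacteria the roughly 10.5 kb plasmid is maintained at high copy from a ColE1/pUC-type origin and selected with ampicillin through the β-lactamase gene.

The catalogue entry lists the promoter as CAG. The feature table, however, shows a CMV enhancer and CMV promoter elements followed by a truncated human β-globin intron directly upstream of the spike gene, which matches the backbone name, so the two sources do not fully agree. Downstream of the insert, a WPRE enhances transcript stability and expression, and an SV40 polyadenylation signal is annotated just beyond it, on the reverse strand. β-globin insulator elements and bacterial and T7 terminators flank the expression unit, helping isolate it from neighbouring transcription. A separate cassette with the SV40 early promoter, neo and a bGH poly(A) signal allows G418 selection in mammalian cells.

The stated purpose is pseudovirus production: spike is supplied in trans as the envelope protein in producer cells. The associated work concerns SARS-CoV-2 evolution and escape from mRNA vaccine-induced humoral immunity, so the plasmid likely served to test the effect of this individual mutation on neutralization.
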