Addgene plasmid #212418: pTwist-SARS-CoV-2 Spike-deltaC18 K77T (ACG)
Purpose: Encodes SARS-CoV-2 spike K77T for pseudovirus production
Depositing lab: Alejandro Balazs. Depositing organization: Massachusetts General Hospital. Publication: Ongoing evolution of SARS-CoV-2 drives escape from mRNA vaccine-induced humoral immunity. Roederer AL, Cao Y, Denis KS, Sheehan ML, Li CJ, Lam EC, Gregory DJ, Poznansky MC, Iafrate AJ, Canaday DH, Gravenstein S, Garcia-Beltran WF, Balazs AB. medRxiv [Preprint]. 2024 Mar 7:2024.03.05.24303815. doi: 10.1101/2024.03.05.24303815. PubMed 38496628.
Backbone
  Vector backbone: pTwist-CMV-BetaGlobin-WPRE-Neo
  Backbone manufacturer: Twist
  Vector type: Mammalian Expression
Growth in bacteria
  Bacterial resistance: Ampicillin, 100 μg/mL
  Growth temperature: 37°C
  Growth strain: DH5alpha
  Copy number: High Copy
Gene/Insert
  Gene/Insert name: SARS-CoV-2 Spike K77T
  Species: Severe acute respiratory syndrome coronavirus 2
  Mutation: K77T
  Entrez Gene: S (a.k.a. GU280_gp02, spike glycoprotein)
  Promoter: CAG
  Cloning method: Ligation Independent Cloning
Terms and licenses: Academic/Nonprofit Terms; Industry Terms: Not Available to Industry
Depositor comments: Please visit https://www.medrxiv.org/content/10.1101/2024.03.05.24303815v1 for medRxiv preprint.
How to cite: pTwist-SARS-CoV-2 Spike-deltaC18 K77T (ACG) was a gift from Alejandro Balazs (Addgene plasmid # 212418 ; http://n2t.net/addgene:212418 ; RRID:Addgene_212418)
